>Addgene plasmid #28164 | PP-MAPK1 (3OZ6) | depositor partial sequence | sequence record 13345 | Author sequence
AGAGTTGACAGACATGTATTGAGGAAATATGAACTGGTAAAAAAGTTGGGGAAGGGTGCGTATGGCATAG
TTTGGAAATCTATTGATCGTAGGACTGGAGAAGTAGTTGCAGTCAAGAAAATCTTCGATGCATTTCAAAA
TTCAACAGATGCTCAAAGAACATTTAGAGAGATTATGATATTGACAGAGCTATCTGGTCACGAGAATATT
GTAAATTTACTAAATGTCTTAAGAGCAGACAATGATAGAGATGTCTACTTGGTTTTTGACTATATGGAGA
CGGACCTACATGCAGTCATTAGAGCAAATATTTTGGAGCCTGTTCATAAACAATATGTAGTTTATCAACT
TATTAAGGTAATTAAATATTTACATAGTGGTGGGTTATTACATCGTGATATGAAACCATCAAATATACTT
CTAAATGCTGAATGCCATGTAAAAGTGGCAGACTTTGGATTATCTAGAAGCTTTGTCAACATAAGGCGTG
TTACAAATAATATTCCATTAAGTATTAACGAAAATACTGAAAATTTCGATGATGATCAGCCTATTCTCAC
AGACTATGTTGCAACTAGATGGTATAGGGCTCCAGAAATACTTTTAGGATCAACTAAGTATACAAAGGGG
ATTGACATGTGGTCTTTGGGCTGTATTTTGGGAGAGATATTGTGTGGAAAACCAATTTTTCCAGGTTCAT
CAACTATGAATCAACTTGAAAGAATCATAGGTGTGATAGATTTCCCTTCTAACGAAGATGTCGAGTCGAT
CCAATCACCCTTTGCCAAAACAATGATAGAGTCGCTCAAAGAAAAAGTTGAGATAAGACAATCAAATAAA
AGAGATATATTTACTAAATGGAAGAATTTACTACTAAAAATAAACCCAAAAGCTGACTGTAACGAAGAAG
CATTGGACTTATTAGATAAATTGCTACAATTTAATCCAAATAAGAGGATTTCTGCAAACGATGCATTAAA
ACACCCATTTGTTTCAATTTTTCACAATCCAAATGAAGAACCAAATTGTGATCATATAATTACTATACCA
ATAAACGATAATGTTAAGCATTCGATTGATGACTATAGAAACTTGGTATATTCAGAAATATCAAGACGCA
AACGAGAATTGATCAGTAACAAACACCAAAATGTTCAAAAC
