>Addgene plasmid #28164 | PP-MAPK1 (3OZ6) | addgene partial sequence | sequence record 34507 | 28164 with T7
TTGTTTAACTTTAAGAAGGAGATATACCATGCATCATCATCATCATCACAGCAGCGGCAGAGAAAACTTG
TATTTCCAGGGCAGAGTTGACAGACATGTATTGAGGAAATATGAACTGGTAAAAAAGTTGGGGAAGGGTG
CGTATGGCATAGTTTGGAAATCTATTGATCGTAGGACTGGAGAAGTAGTTGCAGTCAAGAAAATCTTCGA
TGCATTTCAAAATTCAACAGATGCTCAAAGAACATTTAGAGAGATTATGATATTGACAGAGCTATCTGGT
CACGAGAATATTGTAAATTTACTAAATGTCTTAAGAGCAGACAATGATAGAGATGTCTACTTGGTTTTTG
ACTATATGGAGACGGACCTACATGCAGTCATTAGAGCAAATATTTTGGAGCCTGTTCATAAACAATATGT
AGTTTATCAACTTATTAAGGTAATTAAATATTTACATAGTGGTGGGTTATTACATCGTGATATGAAACCA
TCAAATATACTTCTAAATGCTGAATGCCATGTAAAAGTGGCAGACTTTGGATTATCTAGAAGCTTTGTCA
ACATAAGGCGTGTTACAAATAATATTCCATTAAGTATTAACGAAAATACTGAAAATTTCGATGATGATCA
GCCTATTCTCACAGACTATGTTGCAACTAGATGGTATAGGGCTCCAGAAATACTTTTAGGATCAACTAAG
TATACAAAGGGGATTGACATGTGGTCTTTGGGCTGTATTTTGGGAGAGATATTGTGTGGAAAACCAATTT
TTCCAGGTTCATCAACTATGAATCAACTTGAAAGAATCATA
