[The description below was written by a language model from this plasmid's Addgene catalogue record.]
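Description:
PP-MAPK1 (3OZ6) is a bacterial expression plasmid built on the pET15-MHL backbone, a structural-genomics derivative of the pET family with a recorded backbone size of about 7.7 kb without insert. It is maintained in E. coli under ampicillin selection and is listed as low copy, with DH5alpha as the propagation strain. The record does not explicitly name the promoter or the origin of replication. However, the recommended sequencing primers (T7 forward and T7 terminator) indicate that the insert sits between T7 promoter and terminator regions, as is usual for pET vectors. In that arrangement, expression depends on a host strain that supplies T7 RNA polymerase.

The insert is a 1161 bp fragment of mitogen-activated protein kinase 1 from Cryptosporidium parvum (gene cgd2_1960), encoding residues 4–390 rather than a guaranteed full-length open reading frame. It was introduced by ligation-independent cloning, and the record does not say whether the flanking cloning sites survive. The backbone contributes an N-terminal His tag followed by a TEV protease cleavage site. The tag allows the recombinant kinase to be captured by immobilised metal affinity chromatography, and the TEV site allows the tag to be removed afterwards if desired.

The stated purpose is bacterial production of protein for structure determination, and the construct is linked to the deposited crystal structure with PDB code 3OZ6. It is therefore suited to producing this parasite kinase for crystallography or related structural work. No feature table was provided, so element positions and any additional backbone features cannot be described here.
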