Addgene plasmid #28164: PP-MAPK1 (3OZ6)
Purpose: Bacterial expression for structure determination; may not be full ORF
Depositing lab: Cheryl Arrowsmith. Depositing organization: University of Toronto.
Backbone
  Vector backbone: pET15-MHL (Addgene plasmid 26092)
  Backbone manufacturer: SGC
  Backbone size w/o insert (bp): 7737
  Vector type: Bacterial Expression
Growth in bacteria
  Bacterial resistance: Ampicillin, 100 μg/mL
  Growth temperature: 37°C
  Growth strain: DH5alpha
  Copy number: Low Copy
Gene/Insert
  Gene/Insert name: mitogen-activated protein kinase 1 (alt names: PDB: 3OZ6; cgd2_1960)
  Species: Cryptosporidium parvum
  Insert size (bp): 1161
  Mutation: contains residues 4-390
  Entrez Gene: cgd2_1960
  Tag / fusion protein: His tag with TEV cleavage (N terminal on backbone)
  Cloning method: Restriction Enzyme; 5′ cloning site ligation-independent cloning (unknown if destroyed); 3′ cloning site ligation-independent cloning (unknown if destroyed)
  Sequencing primers: 5′ T7; 3′ T7-term
Terms and licenses: Academic/Nonprofit Terms; Industry Terms: Not Available to Industry
Depositor comments: PDB: 3OZ6. http://www.thesgc.org/structures/3OZ6/
How to cite: PP-MAPK1 (3OZ6) was a gift from Cheryl Arrowsmith (Addgene plasmid # 28164 ; http://n2t.net/addgene:28164 ; RRID:Addgene_28164)
